>Addgene plasmid #55280 | mTagBFP2-CD36-C-10 | addgene partial sequence | sequence record 106302 | BFP-F 5'-CCTTCACCGAGACGCTGTA-3'
AGCAGAACGACATGGCCCTGAAGCTCGTGGGCGGGAGCCATCTGATCGCAAACGCCAAGACCACATATAG
ATCCAAGAAACCCGCTAAGAACCTCAAGATGCCTGGCGTCTACTATGTGGACTACAGACTGGAAAGAATC
AAGGAGGCCAACAACGAGACCTACGTCGAGCAGCACGAGGTGGCAGTGGCCAGATACTGCGACCTCCCTA
GCAAACTGGGGCACAAGCTTAATTCCGGACTCAGATCTGGCAGCAGTGGAGGTGGCTGTGACCGGAACTG
TGGGCTCATCGCTGGGGCTGTCATTGGTGCTGTCCTGGCTGTGTTTGGAGGTATTCTAATGCCAGTTGGA
GACCTGCTTATCCAGAAGACAATTAAAAAGCAAGTTGTCCTCGAAGAAGGTACAATTGCTTTTAAAAATT
GGGTTAAAACAGGCACAGAAGTTTACAGACAGTTTTGGATCTTTGATGTGCAAAATCCACAGGAAGTGAT
GATGAACAGCAGCAACATTCAAGTTAAGCAAAGAGGTCCTTATACGTACAGAGTTCGTTTTCTAGCCAAG
GAAAATGTAACCCAGGACGCTGAGGACAACACAGTCTCTTTCCTGCAGCCCAATGGTGCCATCTTCGAAC
CTTCACTATCAGTTGGAACAGAGGCTGACAACTTCACAGTTCTCAATCTGGCTGTGGCAGCTGCATCCCA
TATCTATCAAAATCAATTTGTTCAAATGATCCTCAATTCACTTATTAACAAGTCAAAATCTTCTATGTTC
CAAGTCAGAACTTTGAGAGAACTGTTATGGGGCTATAGGGATCCATTTTTGAGTTTGGTTCCGTACCCTG
TTACTACCACAGTTGGTCTGTTTTATCCTTACAACAATACTGCAGATGGAGTT
