>Addgene plasmid #55280 | mTagBFP2-CD36-C-10 | addgene partial sequence | sequence record 107755 | LSS-mKate-R 5'-ATTAAGCTTGTGCCCCAGTTTG-3'
CCACCTCGTGCTGCTCGACGTAGGTCTCGTTGTTGGCCTCCTTGATTCTTTCCAGTCTGTAGTCCACATA
GTAGACGCCAGGCATCTTGAGGTTCTTAGCGGGTTTCTTGGATCTATATGTGGTCTTGGCGTTTGCGATC
AGATGGCTCCCGCCCACGAGCTTCAGGGCCATGTCGTTTCTGCCTTCCAGGCCGCCGTCAGCGGGGTACA
GCGTCTCGGTGAAGGCCTCCCAGCCGAGTGTTTTCTTCTGCATCACAGGGCCGTTGGATGTGAAGTTCAC
CCCTCTGATCTTGACGTTGTAGATGAGGCAGCCGTCCTGGAGGCTGGTGTCCTGGGTAGCGGTCAGCACG
CCCCCGTCTTCGTATGTGGTGACTCTCTCCCATGTGAAGCCCTCAGGGAAGGACTGCTTGAAGAAGTCGG
GGATGCCCTGGGTGTGGTTGATGAAGGTCTTGCTGCCGTAGAGGAAGCTAGTAGCCAGGATGTCGAAGGC
GAAGGGGAGAGGGCCGCCCTCGACCACCTTGATTCTCATGGTCTGGGTGCCCTCGTAGGGCTTGCCTTCG
CCCTCGGATGTGCACTTGAAGTGATGGTTGTCCACGGTGCCCTCCATGTACAGCTTCATGTGCATGTTCT
CCTTAATCAGCTCTTCGCCCTTAGGCACCATGGTGGCCACCGCTAGCGGATCTGACGGTTCACTAAACCA
GCTCTGCTTATATAGACCTCCCACCGTACACGCCTACCGCCCATTTGCGTCAATGGGGCGGAGTTGTTAC
GACATTTTGGAAAGTCCCGTTGATTTTGGTGCCAAAACAAACTCCCATTGACGTCAATGGGGTGGAGACT
TGGAAATCCCCGTGAGTCAAACCGCTATCCACGCCCATTGATGTACTGCCAAAAACCGC
