>Addgene plasmid #55280 | mTagBFP2-CD36-C-10 | addgene partial sequence | sequence record 108597 | CMV-F 5'-CGCAAATGGGCGGTAGGCGTG-3'
GAGCTGGTTTAGTGAACCGTCAGATCCGCTAGCGGTGGCCACCATGGTGCCTAAGGGCGAAGAGCTGATT
AAGGAGAACATGCACATGAAGCTGTACATGGAGGGCACCGTGGACAACCATCACTTCAAGTGCACATCCG
AGGGCGAAGGCAAGCCCTACGAGGGCACCCAGACCATGAGAATCAAGGTGGTCGAGGGCGGCCCTCTCCC
CTTCGCCTTCGACATCCTGGCTACTAGCTTCCTCTACGGCAGCAAGACCTTCATCAACCACACCCAGGGC
ATCCCCGACTTCTTCAAGCAGTCCTTCCCTGAGGGCTTCACATGGGAGAGAGTCACCACATACGAAGACG
GGGGCGTGCTGACCGCTACCCAGGACACCAGCCTCCAGGACGGCTGCCTCATCTACAACGTCAAGATCAG
AGGGGTGAACTTCACATCCAACGGCCCTGTGATGCAGAAGAAAACACTCGGCTGGGAGGCCTTCACCGAG
ACGCTGTACCCCGCTGACGGCGGCCTGGAAGGCAGAAACGACATGGCCCTGAAGCTCGTGGGCGGGAGCC
ATCTGATCGCAAACGCCAAGACCACATATAGATCCAAGAAACCCGCTAAGAACCTCAAGATGCCTGGCGT
CTACTATGTGGACTACAGACTGGAAAGAATCAAGGAGGCCAACAACGAGACCTACGTCGAGCAGCACGAG
GTGGCAGTGGCCAGATACTGCGACCTCCCTAGCAAACTGGGGCACAAGCTTAATTCCGGACTCAGATCTG
GCAGCAGTGGAGGTGGCTGTGACCGGAACTGTGGGCTCATCGCTGGGGCTGTCATTGGTGCTGTCCTGGC
TGTGTTTGGAGGTATTCTAATGCCAGTTGGAGACCTGCTTATCCAGA
