>Addgene plasmid #55280 | mTagBFP2-CD36-C-10 | depositor partial sequence | sequence record 108598 | mTagBFP2-CD36-C-10 sequence 2252 bps
GACGTCAGATCCGCTAGCGGTGGCCACCATGGTGCCTAAGGGCGAAGAGCTGATTAAGGAGAACATGCAC
ATGAAGCTGTACATGGAGGGCACCGTGGACAACCATCACTTCAAGTGCACATCCGAGGGCGAAGGCAAGC
CCTACGAGGGCACCCAGACCATGAGAATCAAGGTGGTCGAGGGCGGCCCTCTCCCCTTCGCCTTCGACAT
CCTGGCTACTAGCTTCCTCTACGGCAGCAAGACCTTCATCAACCACACCCAGGGCATCCCCGACTTCTTC
AAGCAGTCCTTCCCTGAGGGCTTCACATGGGAGAGAGTCACCACATACGAAGACGGGGGCGTGCTGACCG
CTACCCAGGACACCAGCCTCCAGGACGGCTGCCTCATCTACAACGTCAAGATCAGAGGGGTGAACTTCAC
ATCCAACGGCCCTGTGATGCAGAAGAAAACACTCGGCTGGGAGGCCTTCACCGAGACGCTGTACCCCGCT
GACGGCGGCCTGGAAGGCAGAAACGACATGGCCCTGAAGCTCGTGGGCGGGAGCCATCTGATCGCAAACG
CCAAGACCACATATAGATCCAAGAAACCCGCTAAGAACCTCAAGATGCCTGGCGTCTACTATGTGGACTA
CAGACTGGAAAGAATCAAGGAGGCCAACAACGAGACCTACGTCGAGCAGCACGAGGTGGCAGTGGCCAGA
TACTGCGACCTCCCTAGCAAACTGGGGCACAAGCTTAATTCCGGACTCAGATCTGGCAGCAGTGGAGGTG
GCTGTGACCGGAACTGTGGGCTCATCGCTGGGGCTGTCATTGGTGCTGTCCTGGCTGTGTTTGGAGGTAT
TCTAATGCCAGTTGGAGACCTGCTTATCCAGAAGACAATTAAAAAGCAAGTTGTCCTCGAAGAAGGTACA
ATTGCTTTTAAAAATTGGGTTAAAACAGGCACAGAAGTTTACAGACAGTTTTGGATCTTTGATGTGCAAA
ATCCACAGGAAGTGATGATGAACAGCAGCAACATTCAAGTTAAGCAAAGAGGTCCTTATACGTACAGAGT
TCGTTTTCTAGCCAAGGAAAATGTAACCCAGGACGCTGAGGACAACACAGTCTCTTTCCTGCAGCCCAAT
GGTGCCATCTTCGAACCTTCACTATCAGTTGGAACAGAGGCTGACAACTTCACAGTTCTCAATCTGGCTG
TGGCAGCTGCATCCCATATCTATCAAAATCAATTTGTTCAAATGATCCTCAATTCACTTATTAACAAGTC
AAAATCTTCTATGTTCCAAGTCAGAACTTTGAGAGAACTGTTATGGGGCTATAGGGATCCATTTTTGAGT
TTGGTTCCGTACCCTGTTACTACCACAGTTGGTCTGTTTTATCCTTACAACAATACTGCAGATGGAGTTT
ATAAAGTTTTCAATGGAAAAGATAACATAAGTAAAGTTGCCATAATCGACACATATAAAGGTAAAAGGAA
TCTGTCCTATTGGGAAAGTCACTGCGACATGATTAATGGTACAGATGCAGCCTCATTTCCACCTTTTGTT
GAGAAAAGCCAGGTATTGCAGTTCTTTTCTTCTGATATTTGCAGGTCAATCTATGCTGTATTTGAATCCG
ACGTTAATCTGAAAGGAATCCCTGTGTATAGATTTGTTCTTCCATCCAAGGCCTTTGCCTCTCCAGTTGA
AAACCCAGACAACTATTGTTTCTGCACAGAAAAAATTATCTCAAAAAATTGTACATCATATGGTGTGCTA
GACATCAGCAAATGCAAAGAAGGGAGACCTGTGTACATTTCACTTCCTCATTTTCTGTATGCAAGTCCTG
ATGTTTCAGAACCTATTGATGGATTAAACCCAAATGAAGAAGAACATAGGACATACTTGGATATTGAACC
TATAACTGGATTCACTTTACAATTTGCAAAACGGCTGCAGGTCAACCTATTGGTCAAGCCATCAGAAAAA
ATTCAAGTATTAAAGAATCTGAAGAGGAACTATATTGTGCCTATTCTTTGGCTTAATGAGACTGGGACCA
TTGGTGATGAGAAGGCAAACATGTTCAGAAGTCAAGTAACTGGAAAAATAAACCTCCTTGGCCTGATAGA
AATGATCTTACTCAGTGTTGGTGTGGTGATGTTTGTTGCTTTTATGATTTCATATTGTGCATGCAGATCG
AAAACAATAAAATAAGAATTCTGCAGTCGACGGTACCGCGGGCCCGGGATCCACCGGATCTAGATAACTG
ATCATAATTCAG
