[The description below was written by a language model from this plasmid's Addgene catalogue record.]
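Description:
mTagBFP2-CD36-C-10 is a mammalian expression plasmid built on the mTagBFP2-C1 backbone (about 4.75 kb without the insert), a C1-style fluorescent protein fusion vector. It is maintained in E. coli as a high-copy plasmid under kanamycin selection, and it carries a neomycin resistance marker so that transfected mammalian cells can be selected with G418. No feature table accompanies the record, so the origins of replication are not listed. The use of an SV40 polyA reverse sequencing primer implies an SV40 polyadenylation signal downstream of the insert.

The payload is human CD36, a cell-surface scavenger receptor and fatty acid translocase also known as platelet glycoprotein IV. It is expressed from the CMV promoter as a fusion with the monomeric blue fluorescent protein mTagBFP2. The tag is supplied by the backbone and sits at the N terminus of CD36. The "C-10" in the name probably refers to this orientation and to a 10-residue linker between the two parts, but the record does not say so, and the cloning method is listed as unknown. The depositor notes an S3P substitution in the fluorescent protein that matches a deposited reference protein sequence and is not expected to affect function.

The construct is intended as a membrane localization marker for fluorescence imaging, with excitation at 399 nm and emission at 456 nm. The blue channel allows CD36 or the membrane to be visualised alongside green, yellow or red reporters in multicolour experiments in transfected mammalian cells.
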