Addgene plasmid #55280: mTagBFP2-CD36-C-10
Purpose: Localization: Membrane, Excitation: 399, Emission: 456
Depositing lab: Michael Davidson. Depositing organization: Florida State University, Tallahassee. Publication: An enhanced monomeric blue fluorescent protein with the high chemical stability of the chromophore. Subach OM, Cranfill PJ, Davidson MW, Verkhusha VV. PLoS One. 2011;6(12):e28674. Epub 2011 Dec 8. 10.1371/journal.pone.0028674 PubMed 22174863.
Backbone
  Vector backbone: mTagBFP2-C1
  Backbone size w/o insert (bp): 4750
  Vector type: Mammalian Expression
  Selectable markers: Neomycin (select with G418)
Growth in bacteria
  Bacterial resistance: Kanamycin, 50 μg/mL
  Growth temperature: 37°C
  Growth strain: DH5alpha
  Copy number: High Copy
Gene/Insert
  Gene/Insert name: CD36 (alt name: NM_001127444.1)
  Species: H. sapiens (human)
  Entrez Gene: CD36 (a.k.a. BDPLT10, CHDS7, FAT, GP3B, GP4, GPIV, PASIV, SCARB3)
  Promoter: CMV
  Tag / fusion protein: mTagBFP2 (N terminal on backbone)
  Cloning method: Unknown
  Sequencing primers: 5′ CMV-F; 3′ SV40pA-R
Terms and licenses: Academic/Nonprofit Terms; Industry Terms
Depositor comments: S3P mutation in mTagBFP but matches AIQ82691.1. Mutation should not affect function. Excitation = 399; Emission = 456
How to cite: mTagBFP2-CD36-C-10 was a gift from Michael Davidson (Addgene plasmid # 55280 ; http://n2t.net/addgene:55280 ; RRID:Addgene_55280)
